Addgene plasmid #245612: pICSL50057
Purpose: Level 0 Golden Gate part C-Terminal Tag with overhangs TTCG - GCTT
Depositing lab: Mark Youles. Depositing organization: Sainsbury Laboratory, Norwich.
Backbone
  Vector backbone: pICSL01003
  Backbone size w/o insert (bp): 2244
  Vector type: Synthetic Biology
Growth in bacteria
  Bacterial resistance: Spectinomycin, 50 μg/mL
  Growth temperature: 37°C
  Growth strain: DH5alpha
  Copy number: High Copy
Gene/Insert
  Gene/Insert name: C-Terminal tag Sv40 Nuclear Localization Signal (SSPPKKKRKV)
  Species: Synthetic
  Insert size (bp): 34
  Mutation: BsaI/BpiI sites removed by point-mutation
  Cloning method: Restriction Enzyme; 5′ cloning site BsaI (destroyed during cloning); 3′ cloning site BsaI (destroyed during cloning)
  Sequencing primers: 5′ TCACATGTTCTTTCCTGCG; 3′ GTCTCATGAGCGGATACATATTTGAATG
Terms and licenses: Academic/Nonprofit Terms; Industry Terms: Not Available to Industry
Depositor comments: Level 0 C-Terminal tag module used for GoldenGate assemblies using the MoClo overhang syntax
How to cite: pICSL50057 was a gift from Mark Youles (Addgene plasmid # 245612 ; http://n2t.net/addgene:245612 ; RRID:Addgene_245612)
