[The description below was written by a language model from this plasmid's Addgene catalogue record and pLannotate feature annotations shown in this document.]
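Description:
pICSL50057 is a Level 0 Golden Gate (MoClo syntax) part plasmid built on the small pICSL01003 synthetic-biology backbone and intended for propagation in E. coli. It replicates from a high-copy ColE1/pUC-type origin and is selected with spectinomycin through an aadA adenylyltransferase gene, which the feature table places downstream of an AmpR (bla) promoter. The short integrase, gentamicin acetyltransferase and lacI fragments flagged by automated annotation appear to be remnants of the resistance cassette's integron origin and of earlier vector lineage rather than functional genes. The full sequenced plasmid is about 2.3 kb, consistent with the recorded backbone plus a 34 bp insert.

The payload is a synthetic C-terminal tag module encoding the nuclear localization signal of SV40 large T antigen preceded by a short linker. It carries no promoter or terminator of its own, because it is a part rather than an expression unit. In the MoClo scheme, BsaI digestion releases the module with the defined four-base overhangs TTCG and GCTT, which position it immediately after a coding sequence lacking a stop codon and before a terminator part when a Level 1 transcription unit is assembled in a one-pot reaction. The record notes that internal BsaI and BpiI sites were removed by point mutation so that the part survives these Type IIS assemblies, and that the BsaI sites used to load the insert into the backbone were destroyed during cloning.

The typical use is to append a nuclear targeting signal in frame to the C-terminus of a protein of interest in modular constructs. The record does not specify a host organism for the final assemblies.
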