Features (pLannotate 1.2.2; 7 found; start..end, strand, type, name):
     18..37      +  CDS            SV40 NLS (fragment): nuclear localization signal of SV40 (simian virus 40) large T antigen
    164..268     +  promoter       AmpR promoter: bla
    259..339     -  CDS            int (fragment): INT2_ECOLX - Protein inferred from homology: Swiss-Prot protein existence level 3. Putative integrase believed to be involved in the insertion of antibiotic resistance genes into plasmids and transposons. From Escherichia coli.
    427..483     +  CDS            GmR (fragment): gentamycin acetyltransferase; aacC1; confers resistance to gentamycin
    490..1278    +  CDS            aadA: S3AD_ECOLX - Experimental evidence at protein level: Swiss-Prot protein existence level 1. Mediates bacterial resistance to the antibiotics streptomycin and spectinomycin. From Escherichia coli.
   1452..2040    +  rep_origin     ori: high-copy-number ColE1/pMB1/pBR322/pUC origin of replication
   2223..2272    +  CDS            lacI (fragment): lac repressor; lacI; The lac repressor binds to the lac operator to inhibit transcription in E. coli. This inhibition can be relieved by adding lactose or isopropyl-β-D-thiogalactopyranoside (IPTG).
>Addgene plasmid #245612 | pICSL50057 | addgene full sequence | sequence record 501098 | Addgene Long Read Sequencing Result
GGTCTCATTCGTCTCCTCCAAAGAAGAAGAGAAAGGTTTGAGCTTTGAGACCACGTGGCTCTTCAGTGGA
CGAAAGGGCCTCGTGATACGCCTATTTTTATAGGTTAATGTCATGATAATAATGGTTTCTTAGACGTCAG
GTGGCACTTTTCGGGGAAATGTGCGCGGAACCCCTATTTGTTTATTTTTCTAAATACATTCAAATATGTA
TCCGCTCATGAGACAATAACCCTGATAAATGCTTCAATAATATTGAAAAAGGAAGAGTATGCGCTCACGC
AACTGGTCCAGAACCTTGACCGAACGCAGCGGTGGTAACGGCGCAGTGGCGGTTTTCATGGCTTGTTATG
ACTGTTTTTTTTTGGGGTACAGTCTATGCCTCGGGCATCCAAGCAGCAAGCGCGTTACGCCGTGGGTCGA
TGTTTGATGTTATGGAGCAGCAACGATGTTACGCAGCAGGGCAGTCGCCCTAAAACAAAGTTAAACATCA
TGAGGGAAGCGGTGATCGCCGAAGTATCGACTCAACTATCAGAGGTAGTTGGCGTCATCGAGCGCCATCT
CGAACCGACGTTGCTGGCCGTACATTTGTACGGCTCCGCAGTGGATGGCGGCCTGAAGCCACACAGCGAT
ATTGATTTGCTGGTTACGGTGACCGTAAGGCTTGATGAAACAACGCGGCGAGCTTTGATCAACGACCTTT
TGGAAACTTCGGCTTCCCCTGGAGAGAGCGAGATTCTCCGCGCTGTAGAAGTCACCATTGTTGTGCACGA
CGACATCATTCCGTGGCGTTATCCAGCTAAGCGCGAACTGCAATTTGGAGAATGGCAGCGCAATGACATT
CTTGCAGGTATCTTCGAGCCAGCCACGATCGACATTGATCTGGCTATCTTGCTGACAAAAGCAAGAGAAC
ATAGCGTTGCCTTGGTAGGTCCAGCGGCGGAGGAACTCTTTGATCCGGTTCCTGAACAGGATCTATTTGA
GGCGCTAAATGAAACCTTAACGCTATGGAACTCGCCGCCCGACTGGGCTGGCGATGAGCGAAATGTAGTG
CTTACGTTGTCCCGCATTTGGTACAGCGCAGTAACCGGCAAAATCGCGCCGAAGGATGTCGCTGCCGACT
GGGCAATGGAGCGCCTGCCGGCCCAGTATCAGCCCGTCATACTTGAAGCTAGACAGGCTTATCTTGGACA
AGAAGAAGATCGCTTGGCCTCGCGCGCAGATCAGTTGGAAGAATTTGTCCATTACGTAAAAGGCGAGATC
ACCAAGGTAGTCGGCAAATAACTGTCAGACCAAGTTTACTCATATATACTTTAGATTGATTTAAAACTTC
ATTTTTAATTTAAAAGGATCTAGGTGAAGATCCTTTTTGATAATCTCATGACCAAAATCCCTTAACGTGA
GTTTTCGTTCCACTGAGCGTCAGACCCCGTAGAAAAGATCAAAGGATCTTCTTGAGATCCTTTTTTTCTG
CGCGTAATCTGCTGCTTGCAAACAAAAAAACCACCGCTACCAGCGGTGGTTTGTTTGCCGGATCAAGAGC
TACCAACTCTTTTTCCGAAGGTAACTGGCTTCAGCAGAGCGCAGATACCAAATACTGTTCTTCTAGTGTA
GCCGTAGTTAGGCCACCACTTCAAGAACTCTGTAGCACCGCCTACATACCTCGCTCTGCTAATCCTGTTA
CCAGTGGCTGCTGCCAGTGGCGATAAGTCGTGTCTTACCGGGTTGGACTCAAGACGATAGTTACCGGATA
AGGCGCAGCGGTCGGGCTGAACGGGGGGTTCGTGCACACAGCCCAGCTTGGAGCGAACGACCTACACCGA
ACTGAGATACCTACAGCGTGAGCTATGAGAAAGCGCCACGCTTCCCGAAGGGAGAAAGGCGGACAGGTAT
CCGGTAAGCGGCAGGGTCGGAACAGGAGAGCGCACGAGGGAGCTTCCAGGGGGAAACGCCTGGTATCTTT
ATAGTCCTGTCGGGTTTCGCCACCTCTGACTTGAGCGTCGATTTTTGTGATGCTCGTCAGGGGGGCGGAG
CCTATGGAAAAACGCCAGCAACGCGGCCTTTTTACGGTTCCTGGCCTTTTGCTGGCCTTTTGCTCACATG
TTCTTTCCTGCGTTATCCCCTGATTCTGTGGATAACCGTATTACCGCCTTTGAGTGAGCTGATACCGCTC
GCCGCAGCCGAACGACCGAGCGCAGCGAGTCAGTGAGCGAGGAAGCGGAAGAGCGCCCAATACGCAAACC
GCCTCTCCCCGCGCGTTGGCCGATTCATTAATCACTGT
